Addgene plasmid #127136: pLENTI_RPS10_K138R
Depositing lab: Thomas Tuschl. Depositing organization: Rockefeller University. Publication: The G3BP1-Family-USP10 Deubiquitinase Complex Rescues Ubiquitinated 40S Subunits of Ribosomes Stalled in Translation from Lysosomal Degradation. Meyer C, Garzia A, Morozov P, Molina H, Tuschl T. Mol Cell. 2020 Mar 19;77(6):1193-1205.e5. doi: 10.1016/j.molcel.2019.12.024. Epub 2020 Jan 24. PubMed 31981475.
Backbone
  Vector backbone: pLenti_C_Myc_DDK_IRES_Puro
  Vector type: Lentiviral
Growth in bacteria
  Bacterial resistance: Chloramphenicol, 25 μg/mL
  Growth temperature: 37°C
  Growth strain: NEB Stable
  Copy number: Unknown
Gene/Insert
  Gene/Insert name: RPS10
  Species: H. sapiens (human)
  Mutation: K138R
  Entrez Gene: RPS10 (a.k.a. DBA9, S10)
  Cloning method: Restriction Enzyme; 5′ cloning site Unknown (unknown if destroyed); 3′ cloning site Unknown (unknown if destroyed)
Terms and licenses: Academic/Nonprofit Terms; Industry Terms: Not Available to Industry
Depositor comments: There is one additional mutation present in RPS10- K24R, but this does not affect plasmid function.
How to cite: pLENTI_RPS10_K138R was a gift from Thomas Tuschl (Addgene plasmid # 127136 ; http://n2t.net/addgene:127136 ; RRID:Addgene_127136)
