[The description below was written by a language model from this plasmid's Addgene catalogue record and pLannotate feature annotations shown in this document.]
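Description:
pLENTI_RPS10_K138R is an HIV-1-based lentiviral expression plasmid built on the pLenti_C_Myc_DDK_IRES_Puro backbone, carrying human RPS10, a component of the 40S ribosomal subunit, with a lysine-to-arginine substitution at position 138. The depositor notes a second substitution, K24R, that is said not to affect plasmid function. In bacteria the roughly 8.1 kb plasmid replicates from a high-copy ColE1/pUC-type origin and is selected with chloramphenicol through a cat gene driven by the AmpR promoter.

The viral genome is transcribed from a CMV enhancer/promoter fused to a truncated 5' LTR, the arrangement that makes genomic RNA production Tat-independent. It is followed by the Ψ packaging signal with a gag fragment, the RRE for Rev-dependent nuclear export, and the cPPT/CTS. An internal CMV enhancer/promoter, with a T7 promoter just downstream, drives the RPS10 coding sequence. A FLAG-type epitope fragment is annotated after it, consistent with the C-terminal Myc-DDK tag implied by the backbone name, although the Myc portion is not annotated separately. An EMCV IRES then links puromycin N-acetyltransferase to the same transcript, so puromycin selection of transduced mammalian cells enriches for those expressing the tagged protein. A single loxP site, a WPRE that enhances transcript expression, a nef fragment and a second truncated LTR complete the cassette.

The associated publication concerns ubiquitinated 40S subunits of stalled ribosomes and their rescue from lysosomal degradation by the G3BP1-family–USP10 deubiquitinase complex. A lysine-to-arginine change of this kind would fit with removing a candidate ubiquitination site, although the record does not state this purpose explicitly.
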