Features (pLannotate 1.2.2; 25 found; start..end, strand, type, name):
    130..509     +  enhancer       CMV enhancer: human cytomegalovirus immediate early enhancer
    510..709     +  promoter       CMV promoter: human cytomegalovirus (CMV) immediate early promoter
    727..907     +  LTR            5' LTR (truncated): truncated 5' long terminal repeat (LTR) from HIV-1
    954..1079    +  misc_feature   HIV-1 Ψ: packaging signal of human immunodeficiency virus type 1
   1063..1401    +  CDS            HIV-1 gag (fragment): gag protein from human immunodeficiency virus 1; gag
   1576..1809    +  misc_feature   RRE: The Rev response element (RRE) of HIV-1 allows for Rev-dependent mRNA export from the nucleus to the cytoplasm.
   2186..2286    +  CDS            Rev (fragment): human immunodeficiency virus 1 (HIV-1) Rev protein; rev; enhances nuclear export of unspliced and incompletely spliced viral mRNAs
   2336..2453    +  misc_feature   cPPT/CTS: central polypurine tract and central termination sequence of HIV-1
   2536..2915    +  enhancer       CMV enhancer: human cytomegalovirus immediate early enhancer
   2917..3116    +  promoter       CMV promoter: human cytomegalovirus (CMV) immediate early promoter
   3145..3163    +  promoter       T7 promoter: promoter for bacteriophage T7 RNA polymerase
   3230..3724    +  CDS            RPS10: RS10_HUMAN - Experimental evidence at protein level: Swiss-Prot protein existence level 1. Component of the 40S ribosomal subunit. From Homo sapiens (Human).
   3791..3815    +  CDS            3xFLAG (fragment): three tandem FLAG® epitope tags
   3959..4421    +  misc_feature   IRES: internal ribosome entry site (IRES) of the encephalomyocarditis virus (EMCV)
   4423..5022    +  CDS            PuroR: puromycin N-acetyltransferase; pac from Streptomyces alboniger; confers resistance to puromycin
   5052..5085    +  protein_bind   loxP: Cre-mediated recombination occurs in the 8-bp core sequence (GCATACAT). Cre recombinase
   5118..5141    +  misc_feature   MCS (fragment): pBluescript multiple cloning site
   5141..5729    +  misc_feature   WPRE: woodchuck hepatitis virus posttranscriptional regulatory element
   5730..5749    +  misc_feature   MCS (fragment): pBluescript multiple cloning site
   5751..6251    +  CDS            nef (fragment): NEF_HV1LA - Experimental evidence at protein level: Swiss-Prot protein existence level 1. Extracellular Nef protein targets CD4(+) T-lymphocytes for apoptosis by interacting with CXCR4 surface receptors. From Human immunodeficiency virus type 1 group M subtype B (isolate Lai) (HIV-1).
   6258..6438    +  LTR            5' LTR (truncated): truncated 5' long terminal repeat (LTR) from HIV-1
   6500..7088    -  rep_origin     ori: high-copy-number ColE1/pMB1/pBR322/pUC origin of replication
   7168..7824    -  CDS            cat: CAT_ECOLX - Experimental evidence at protein level: Swiss-Prot protein existence level 1. This enzyme is an effector of chloramphenicol resistance in bacteria. From Escherichia coli. This protein is used as a marker in many commonly used cloning vectors, such as pACYC184.
   7825..7929    -  promoter       AmpR promoter: bla
   7988..8040    -  misc_feature   bom (fragment): basis of mobility region from pBR322
>Addgene plasmid #127136 | pLENTI_RPS10_K138R | addgene full sequence | sequence record 251548 | Addgene NGS Result
GTCGCTGAGTAGTGCGCGAGCAAAATTTAAGCTACAACAAGGCAAGGCTTGACCGACAATTGCATGAAGA
ATCTGCTTAGGGTTAGGCGTTTTGCGCTGCTTCGCGATGTACGGGCCAGATATCGCGTTGACATTGATTA
TTGACTAGTTATTAATAGTAATCAATTACGGGGTCATTAGTTCATAGCCCATATATGGAGTTCCGCGTTA
CATAACTTACGGTAAATGGCCCGCCTGGCTGACCGCCCAACGACCCCCGCCCATTGACGTCAATAATGAC
GTATGTTCCCATAGTAACGCCAATAGGGACTTTCCATTGACGTCAATGGGTGGAGTATTTACGGTAAACT
GCCCACTTGGCAGTACATCAAGTGTATCATATGCCAAGTACGCCCCCTATTGACGTCAATGACGGTAAAT
GGCCCGCCTGGCATTATGCCCAGTACATGACCTTATGGGACTTTCCTACTTGGCAGTACATCTACGTATT
AGTCATCGCTATTACCATGGTGATGCGGTTTTGGCAGTACATCAATGGGCGTGGATAGCGGTTTGACTCA
CGGGGATTTCCAAGTCTCCACCCCATTGACGTCAATGGGAGTTTGTTTTGGCACCAAAATCAACGGGACT
TTCCAAAATGTCGTAACAACTCCGCCCCATTGACGCAAATGGGCGGTAGGCGTGTACGGTGGGAGGTCTA
TATAAGCAGCGCGTTTTGCCTGTACTGGGTCTCTCTGGTTAGACCAGATCTGAGCCTGGGAGCTCTCTGG
CTAACTAGGGAACCCACTGCTTAAGCCTCAATAAAGCTTGCCTTGAGTGCTTCAAGTAGTGTGTGCCCGT
CTGTTGTGTGACTCTGGTAACTAGAGATCCCTCAGACCCTTTTAGTCAGTGTGGAAAATCTCTAGCAGTG
GCGCCCGAACAGGGACTTGAAAGCGAAAGGGAAACCAGAGGAGCTCTCTCGACGCAGGACTCGGCTTGCT
GAAGCGCGCACGGCAAGAGGCGAGGGGCGGCGACTGGTGAGTACGCCAAAAATTTTGACTAGCGGAGGCT
AGAAGGAGAGAGATGGGTGCGAGAGCGTCAGTATTAAGCGGGGGAGAATTAGATCGCGATGGGAAAAAAT
TCGGTTAAGGCCAGGGGGAAAGAAAAAATATAAATTAAAACATATAGTATGGGCAAGCAGGGAGCTAGAA
CGATTCGCAGTTAATCCTGGCCTGTTAGAAACATCAGAAGGCTGTAGACAAATACTGGGACAGCTACAAC
CATCCCTTCAGACAGGATCAGAAGAACTTAGATCATTATATAATACAGTAGCAACCCTCTATTGTGTGCA
TCAAAGGATAGAGATAAAAGACACCAAGGAAGCTTTAGACAAGATAGAGGAAGAGCAAAACAAAAGTAAG
ACCACCGCACAGCAAGCGGCCGGCCGCTGATCTTCAGACCTGGAGGAGGAGATATGAGGGACAATTGGAG
AAGTGAATTATATAAATATAAAGTAGTAAAAATTGAACCATTAGGAGTAGCACCCACCAAGGCAAAGAGA
AGAGTGGTGCAGAGAGAAAAAAGAGCAGTGGGAATAGGAGCTTTGTTCCTTGGGTTCTTGGGAGCAGCAG
GAAGCACTATGGGCGCAGCGTCAATGACGCTGACGGTACAGGCCAGACAATTATTGTCTGGTATAGTGCA
GCAGCAGAACAATTTGCTGAGGGCTATTGAGGCGCAACAGCATCTGTTGCAACTCACAGTCTGGGGCATC
AAGCAGCTCCAGGCAAGAATCCTGGCTGTGGAAAGATACCTAAAGGATCAACAGCTCCTGGGGATTTGGG
GTTGCTCTGGAAAACTCATTTGCACCACTGCTGTGCCTTGGAATGCTAGTTGGAGTAATAAATCTCTGGA
ACAGATTTGGAATCACACGACCTGGATGGAGTGGGACAGAGAAATTAACAATTACACAAGCTTAATACAC
TCCTTAATTGAAGAATCGCAAAACCAGCAAGAAAAGAATGAACAAGAATTATTGGAATTAGATAAATGGG
CAAGTTTGTGGAATTGGTTTAACATAACAAATTGGCTGTGGTATATAAAATTATTCATAATGATAGTAGG
AGGCTTGGTAGGTTTAAGAATAGTTTTTGCTGTACTTTCTATAGTGAATAGAGTTAGGCAGGGATATTCA
CCATTATCGTTTCAGACCCACCTCCCAACCCCGAGGGGACCCGACAGGCCCGAAGGAATAGAAGAAGAAG
GTGGAGAGAGAGACAGAGACAGATCCATTCGATTAGTGAACGGATCGGCACTGCGTGCGCCAATTCTGCA
GACAAATGGCAGTATTCATCCACAATTTTAAAAGAAAAGGGGGGATTGGGGGGTACAGTGCAGGGGAAAG
AATAGTAGACATAATAGCAACAGACATACAAACTAAAGAATTACAAAAACAAATTACAAAAATTCAAAAT
TTTCGGGTTTATTACAGGGACAGCAGAGATCCAGTTTGGTTAGTACCGGGCCCGCTCTAGACATGTCCAA
TATGACCGCCATGTTGACATTGATTATTGACTAGTTATTAATAGTAATCAATTACGGGGTCATTAGTTCA
TAGCCCATATATGGAGTTCCGCGTTACATAACTTACGGTAAATGGCCCGCCTGGCTGACCGCCCAACGAC
CCCCGCCCATTGACGTCAATAATGACGTATGTTCCCATAGTAACGCCAATAGGGACTTTCCATTGACGTC
AATGGGTGGAGTATTTACGGTAAACTGCCCACTTGGCAGTACATCAAGTGTATCATATGCCAAGTCCGCC
CCCTATTGACGTCAATGACGGTAAATGGCCCGCCTGGCATTATGCCCAGTACATGACCTTACGGGACTTT
CCTACTTGGCAGTACATCTACGTATTAGTCATCGCTATTACCATGGTGATGCGGTTTTGGCAGTACACCA
ATGGGCGTGGATAGCGGTTTGACTCACGGGGATTTCCAAGTCTCCACCCCATTGACGTCAATGGGAGTTT
GTTTTGGCACCAAAATCAACGGGACTTTCCAAAATGTCGTAATAACCCCGCCCCGTTGACGCAAATGGGC
GGTAGGCGTGTACGGTGGGAGGTCTATATAAGCAGAGCTCGTTTAGTGAACCGTCAGAATTTTGTAATAC
GACTCACTATAGGGCGGCCGGGAATTCGTCGACTGGATCCGGTACCGAGGAGATCTGCCGCCGCGATCGC
CGGCGCGCCATGTTGATGCCTAAGAAGAACCGGATTGCCATTTATGAACTCCTTTTTAAGGAGGGAGTCA
TGGTGGCCAGGAAGGATGTCCACATGCCTAAGCACCCGGAGCTGGCAGACAAGAATGTGCCCAACCTTCA
TGTCATGAAGGCCATGCAGTCTCTCAAGTCCCGAGGCTACGTGAAGGAACAGTTTGCCTGGAGACATTTC
TACTGGTACCTTACCAATGAGGGTATCCAGTATCTCCGTGATTACCTTCATCTGCCCCCGGAGATTGTGC
CTGCCACCCTACGCCGTAGCCGTCCAGAGACTGGCAGGCCTCGGCCTAAAGGTCTGGAGGGTGAGCGACC
TGCGAGACTCACAAGAGGGGAAGCTGACAGAGATACCTACAGACGGAGTGCTGTGCCACCTGGTGCCGAC
AGGAAAGCCGAGGCTGGGGCTGGGTCAGCAACCGAATTCCAGTTTAGAGGCGGATTTGGTCGTGGACGTG
GTCAGCCACCTCAGACGCGTACGCGGCCGCTCGAGCAGAAACTCATCTCAGAAGAGGATCTGGCAGCAAA
TGATATCCTGGATTACAAGGATGACGACGATAAGGTTTAAACCTAGGCGTAGCGGCCGCAAATTCCGCCC
CTCTCCCTCCCCCCCCCCTAACGTTACTGGCCGAAGCCGCTTGGAATAAGGCCGGTGTGCGTTTGTCTAT
ATGTTATTTTCCACCATATTGCCGTCTTTTGGCAATGTGAGGGCCCGGAAACCTGGCCCTGTCTTCTTGA
CGAGCATTCCTAGGGGTCTTTCCCCTCTCGCCAAAGGAATGCAAGGTCTGTTGAATGTCGTGAAGGAAGC
AGTTCCTCTGGAAGCTTCTTGAAGACAAACAACGTCTGTAGCGACCCTTTGCAGGCAGCGGAACCCCCCA
CCTGGCGACAGGTGCCTCTGCGGCCAAAAGCCACGTGTATAAGATACACCTGCAAAGGCGGCACAACCCC
AGTGCCACGTTGTGAGTTGGATAGTTGTGGAAAGAGTCAAATGGCTCTCCTCAAGCGTATTCAACAAGGG
GCTGAAGGATGCCCAGAAGGTACCCCATTGTATGGGATCTGATCTGGGGCCTCGGTGCACATGCTTTACA
TGTGTTTAGTCGAGGTTAAAAAAACGTCTAGGCCCCCCGAACCACGGGGACGTGGTTTTCCTTTGAAAAA
CACGATGATAATATGACCGAGTACAAGCCCACGGTGCGCCTCGCCACCCGCGACGACGTCCCCCGGGCAG
TACGCACCCTCGCCGCCGCGTTCGCCGACTACCCCGCCACGCGCCACACCGTCGATCCAGACCGCCACAT
CGAGCGGGTCACCGAGCTGCAAGAACTCTTCCTCACGCGCGTCGGGCTCGACATCGGCAAGGTGTGGGTC
GCGGACGACGGCGCCGCGGTGGCGGTCTGGACCACGCCGGAGAGCGTCGAAGCGGGGGCGGTGTTCGCCG
AGATCGGCCCGCGCATGGCCGAGTTGAGCGGTTCCCGGCTGGCCGCGCAGCAACAGATGGAAGGCCTCCT
GGCGCCGCACCGGCCCAAGGAGCCCGCGTGGTTCCTGGCCACCGTCGGCGTCTCGCCCGACCACCAGGGC
AAGGGTCTGGGCAGCGCCGTCGTGCTCCCCGGAGTGGAGGCGGCCGAGCGCGCCGGGGTGCCCGCCTTCC
TGGAGACCTCCGCGCCCCGCAACCTCCCCTTCTACGAGCGGCTCGGCTTCACCGTCACCGCCGACGTCGA
GGTGCCCGAAGGACCGCGCACCTGGTGCATGACCCGCAAGCCCGGTGCCTGATGTACAAGTAGGATTCGT
CGAGGGACCTAATAACTTCGTATAGCATACATTATACGAAGTTATACATGTTTAAGGGTTCCGGTTCCAC
TAGGTACAATTCGATATCAAGCTTATCGATAATCAACCTCTGGATTACAAAATTTGTGAAAGATTGACTG
GTATTCTTAACTATGTTGCTCCTTTTACGCTATGTGGATACGCTGCTTTAATGCCTTTGTATCATGCTAT
TGCTTCCCGTATGGCTTTCATTTTCTCCTCCTTGTATAAATCCTGGTTGCTGTCTCTTTATGAGGAGTTG
TGGCCCGTTGTCAGGCAACGTGGCGTGGTGTGCACTGTGTTTGCTGACGCAACCCCCACTGGTTGGGGCA
TTGCCACCACCTGTCAGCTCCTTTCCGGGACTTTCGCTTTCCCCCTCCCTATTGCCACGGCGGAACTCAT
CGCCGCCTGCCTTGCCCGCTGCTGGACAGGGGCTCGGCTGTTGGGCACTGACAATTCCGTGGTGTTGTCG
GGGAAATCATCGTCCTTTCCTTGGCTGCTCGCCTGTGTTGCCACCTGGATTCTGCGCGGGACGTCCTTCT
GCTACGTCCCTTCGGCCCTCAATCCAGCGGACCTTCCTTCCCGCGGCCTGCTGCCGGCTCTGCGGCCTCT
TCCGCGTCTTCGCCTTCGCCCTCAGACGAGTCGGATCTCCCTTTGGGCCGCCTCCCCGCATCGATACCGT
CGACCTCGATCGAGACCTAGAAAAACATGGAGCAATCACAAGTAGCAATACAGCAGCTACCAATGCTGAT
TGTGCCTGGCTAGAAGCACAAGAGGAGGAGGAGGTGGGTTTTCCAGTCACACCTCAGGTACCTTTAAGAC
CAATGACTTACAAGGCAGCTGTAGATCTTAGCCACTTTTTAAAAGAAAAGGGGGGACTGGAAGGGCTAAT
TCACTCCCAACGAAGACAAGATATCCTTGATCTGTGGATCTACCACACACAAGGCTACTTCCCTGATTGG
CAGAACTACACACCAGGGCCAGGGATCAGATATCCACTGACCTTTGGATGGTGCTACAAGCTAGTACCAG
TTGAGCAAGAGAAGGTAGAAGAAGCCAATGAAGGAGAGAACACCCGCTTGTTACACCCTGTGAGCCTGCA
TGGGATGGATGACCCGGAGAGAGAAGTATTAGAGTGGAGGTTTGACAGCCGCCTAGCATTTCATCACATG
GCCCGAGAGCTGCATCCGGACTGTACTGGGTCTCTCTGGTTAGACCAGATCTGAGCCTGGGAGCTCTCTG
GCTAACTAGGGAACCCACTGCTTAAGCCTCAATAAAGCTTGCCTTGAGTGCTTCAAGTAGTGTGTGCCCG
TCTGTTGTGTGACTCTGGTAACTAGAGATCCCTCAGACCCTTTTAGTCAGTGTGGAAAATCTCTAGCAGC
ATGTGAGCAAAAGGCCAGCAAAAGGCCAGGAACCGTAAAAAGGCCGCGTTGCTGGCGTTTTTCCATAGGC
TCCGCCCCCCTGACGAGCATCACAAAAATCGACGCTCAAGTCAGAGGTGGCGAAACCCGACAGGACTATA
AAGATACCAGGCGTTTCCCCCTGGAAGCTCCCTCGTGCGCTCTCCTGTTCCGACCCTGCCGCTTACCGGA
TACCTGTCCGCCTTTCTCCCTTCGGGAAGCGTGGCGCTTTCTCATAGCTCACGCTGTAGGTATCTCAGTT
CGGTGTAGGTCGTTCGCTCCAAGCTGGGCTGTGTGCACGAACCCCCCGTTCAGCCCGACCGCTGCGCCTT
ATCCGGTAACTATCGTCTTGAGTCCAACCCGGTAAGACACGACTTATCGCCACTGGCAGCAGCCACTGGT
AACAGGATTAGCAGAGCGAGGTATGTAGGCGGTGCTACAGAGTTCTTGAAGTGGTGGCCTAACTACGGCT
ACACTAGAAGAACAGTATTTGGTATCTGCGCTCTGCTGAAGCCAGTTACCTTCGGAAAAAGAGTTGGTAG
CTCTTGATCCGGCAAACAAACCACCGCTGGTAGCGGTGGTTTTTTTGTTTGCAAGCAGCAGATTACGCGC
AGAAAAAAAGGATCTCAAGAAGATCCTTTGATCTTTTCTACGGGGTCTGACGCTCAGTGGAACGAAAACT
CACGTTAAGGGATTTTGGTCATGATTACGCCCCGCCCTGCCACTCATCGCAGTACTGTTGTAATTCATTA
AGCATTCTGCCGACATGGAAGCCATCACAAACGGCATGATGAACCTGAATCGCCAGCGGCATCAGCACCT
TGTCGCCTTGCGTATAATATTTGCCCATGGTGAAAACGGGGGCGAAGAAGTTGTCCATATTGGCCACGTT
TAAATCAAAACTGGTGAAACTCACCCAGGGATTGGCTGAGACGAAAAACATATTCTCAATAAACCCTTTA
GGGAAATAGGCCAGGTTTTCACCGTAACACGCCACATCTTGCGAATATATGTGTAGAAACTGCCGGAAAT
CGTCGTGGTATTCACTCCAGAGCGATGAAAACGTTTCAGTTTGCTCATGGAAAACGGTGTAACAAGGGTG
AACACTATCCCATATCACCAGCTCACCGTCTTTCATTGCCATACGGAACTCCGGATGAGCATTCATCAGG
CGGGCAAGAATGTGAATAAAGGCCGGATAAAACTTGTGCTTATTTTTCTTTACGGTCTTTAAAAAGGCCG
TAATATCCAGCTGAACGGTCTGGTTATAGGTACATTGAGCAACTGACTGAAATGCCTCAAAATGTTCTTT
ACGATGCCATTGGGATATATCAACGGTGGTATATCCAGTGATTTTTTTCTCCATACTCTTCCTTTTTCAA
TATTATTGAAGCATTTATCAGGGTTATTGTCTCATGAGCGGATACATATTTGAATGTATTTAGAAAAATA
AACAAATAGGGGTTCCGCGCACATTTCCCCGAAAAGTGCCACCTGACGTCGACGGATCGGGAGATCTCCC
GATCCCCTATGGTGCACTCTCAGTACAATCTGCTCTGATGCCGCATAGTTAAGCCAGTATCTGCTCCCTG
CTTGTGTGTTGGAG
